>Addgene plasmid #164256 | pU6-p53 gRNA-Cas9-T2A-mCherry | depositor full sequence | sequence record 319241 | pU6-p53 gRNA-Cas9-T2A-mCherry sequence 9284 bps
CCCCACGAGGGCCTATTTCCCATGATTCCTTCATATTTGCATATACGATACAAGGCTGTTAGAGAGATAA
TTGGAATTAATTTGACTGTAAACACAAAGATATTAGTACAAAATACGTGACGTAGAAAGTAATAATTTCT
TGGGTAGTTTGCAGTTTTAAAATTATGTTTTAAAATGGACTATCATATGCTTACCGTAACTTGAAAGTAT
TTCGATTTCTTGGCTTTATATATCTTGTGGAAAGGACGAAACACCGGCAGCTACGGTTTCCGTCGTTTTA
GAGCTAGAAATAGCAAGTTAAAATAAGGCTAGTCCGTTATCAACTTGAAAAAGTGGCACCGAGTCGGTGC
TTTTTTGTTTTAGAGCTAGAAATAGCAAGTTAAAATAAGGCTAGTCCGTTTTTAGCGCGTGCGCCAATTC
TGCAGACAAATGGCTCTAGAGGTACCCGTTACATAACTTACGGTAAATGGCCCGCCTGGCTGACCGCCCA
ACGACCCCCGCCCATTGACGTCAATAGTAACGCCAATAGGGACTTTCCATTGACGTCAATGGGTGGAGTA
TTTACGGTAAACTGCCCACTTGGCAGTACATCAAGTGTATCATATGCCAAGTACGCCCCCTATTGACGTC
AATGACGGTAAATGGCCCGCCTGGCATTGTGCCCAGTACATGACCTTATGGGACTTTCCTACTTGGCAGT
ACATCTACGTATTAGTCATCGCTATTACCATGGTCGAGGTGAGCCCCACGTTCTGCTTCACTCTCCCCAT
CTCCCCCCCCTCCCCACCCCCAATTTTGTATTTATTTATTTTTTAATTATTTTGTGCAGCGATGGGGGCG
GGGGGGGGGGGGGGGCGCGCGCCAGGCGGGGCGGGGCGGGGCGAGGGGCGGGGCGGGGCGAGGCGGAGAG
GTGCGGCGGCAGCCAATCAGAGCGGCGCGCTCCGAAAGTTTCCTTTTATGGCGAGGCGGCGGCGGCGGCG
GCCCTATAAAAAGCGAAGCGCGCGGCGGGCGGGAGTCGCTGCGACGCTGCCTTCGCCCCGTGCCCCGCTC
CGCCGCCGCCTCGCGCCGCCCGCCCCGGCTCTGACTGACCGCGTTACTCCCACAGGTGAGCGGGCGGGAC
GGCCCTTCTCCTCCGGGCTGTAATTAGCTGAGCAAGAGGTAAGGGTTTAAGGGATGGTTGGTTGGTGGGG
TATTAATGTTTAATTACCTGGAGCACCTGCCTGAAATCACTTTTTTTCAGGTTGGACCGGTGCCACCATG
GACTATAAGGACCACGACGGAGACTACAAGGATCATGATATTGATTACAAAGACGATGACGATAAGATGG
CCCCAAAGAAGAAGCGGAAGGTCGGTATCCACGGAGTCCCAGCAGCCGACAAGAAGTACAGCATCGGCCT
GGACATCGGCACCAACTCTGTGGGCTGGGCCGTGATCACCGACGAGTACAAGGTGCCCAGCAAGAAATTC
AAGGTGCTGGGCAACACCGACCGGCACAGCATCAAGAAGAACCTGATCGGAGCCCTGCTGTTCGACAGCG
GCGAAACAGCCGAGGCCACCCGGCTGAAGAGAACCGCCAGAAGAAGATACACCAGACGGAAGAACCGGAT
CTGCTATCTGCAAGAGATCTTCAGCAACGAGATGGCCAAGGTGGACGACAGCTTCTTCCACAGACTGGAA
GAGTCCTTCCTGGTGGAAGAGGATAAGAAGCACGAGCGGCACCCCATCTTCGGCAACATCGTGGACGAGG
TGGCCTACCACGAGAAGTACCCCACCATCTACCACCTGAGAAAGAAACTGGTGGACAGCACCGACAAGGC
CGACCTGCGGCTGATCTATCTGGCCCTGGCCCACATGATCAAGTTCCGGGGCCACTTCCTGATCGAGGGC
GACCTGAACCCCGACAACAGCGACGTGGACAAGCTGTTCATCCAGCTGGTGCAGACCTACAACCAGCTGT
TCGAGGAAAACCCCATCAACGCCAGCGGCGTGGACGCCAAGGCCATCCTGTCTGCCAGACTGAGCAAGAG
CAGACGGCTGGAAAATCTGATCGCCCAGCTGCCCGGCGAGAAGAAGAATGGCCTGTTCGGAAACCTGATT
GCCCTGAGCCTGGGCCTGACCCCCAACTTCAAGAGCAACTTCGACCTGGCCGAGGATGCCAAACTGCAGC
TGAGCAAGGACACCTACGACGACGACCTGGACAACCTGCTGGCCCAGATCGGCGACCAGTACGCCGACCT
GTTTCTGGCCGCCAAGAACCTGTCCGACGCCATCCTGCTGAGCGACATCCTGAGAGTGAACACCGAGATC
ACCAAGGCCCCCCTGAGCGCCTCTATGATCAAGAGATACGACGAGCACCACCAGGACCTGACCCTGCTGA
AAGCTCTCGTGCGGCAGCAGCTGCCTGAGAAGTACAAAGAGATTTTCTTCGACCAGAGCAAGAACGGCTA
CGCCGGCTACATTGACGGCGGAGCCAGCCAGGAAGAGTTCTACAAGTTCATCAAGCCCATCCTGGAAAAG
ATGGACGGCACCGAGGAACTGCTCGTGAAGCTGAACAGAGAGGACCTGCTGCGGAAGCAGCGGACCTTCG
ACAACGGCAGCATCCCCCACCAGATCCACCTGGGAGAGCTGCACGCCATTCTGCGGCGGCAGGAAGATTT
TTACCCATTCCTGAAGGACAACCGGGAAAAGATCGAGAAGATCCTGACCTTCCGCATCCCCTACTACGTG
GGCCCTCTGGCCAGGGGAAACAGCAGATTCGCCTGGATGACCAGAAAGAGCGAGGAAACCATCACCCCCT
GGAACTTCGAGGAAGTGGTGGACAAGGGCGCTTCCGCCCAGAGCTTCATCGAGCGGATGACCAACTTCGA
TAAGAACCTGCCCAACGAGAAGGTGCTGCCCAAGCACAGCCTGCTGTACGAGTACTTCACCGTGTATAAC
GAGCTGACCAAAGTGAAATACGTGACCGAGGGAATGAGAAAGCCCGCCTTCCTGAGCGGCGAGCAGAAAA
AGGCCATCGTGGACCTGCTGTTCAAGACCAACCGGAAAGTGACCGTGAAGCAGCTGAAAGAGGACTACTT
CAAGAAAATCGAGTGCTTCGACTCCGTGGAAATCTCCGGCGTGGAAGATCGGTTCAACGCCTCCCTGGGC
ACATACCACGATCTGCTGAAAATTATCAAGGACAAGGACTTCCTGGACAATGAGGAAAACGAGGACATTC
TGGAAGATATCGTGCTGACCCTGACACTGTTTGAGGACAGAGAGATGATCGAGGAACGGCTGAAAACCTA
TGCCCACCTGTTCGACGACAAAGTGATGAAGCAGCTGAAGCGGCGGAGATACACCGGCTGGGGCAGGCTG
AGCCGGAAGCTGATCAACGGCATCCGGGACAAGCAGTCCGGCAAGACAATCCTGGATTTCCTGAAGTCCG
ACGGCTTCGCCAACAGAAACTTCATGCAGCTGATCCACGACGACAGCCTGACCTTTAAAGAGGACATCCA
GAAAGCCCAGGTGTCCGGCCAGGGCGATAGCCTGCACGAGCACATTGCCAATCTGGCCGGCAGCCCCGCC
ATTAAGAAGGGCATCCTGCAGACAGTGAAGGTGGTGGACGAGCTCGTGAAAGTGATGGGCCGGCACAAGC
CCGAGAACATCGTGATCGAAATGGCCAGAGAGAACCAGACCACCCAGAAGGGACAGAAGAACAGCCGCGA
GAGAATGAAGCGGATCGAAGAGGGCATCAAAGAGCTGGGCAGCCAGATCCTGAAAGAACACCCCGTGGAA
AACACCCAGCTGCAGAACGAGAAGCTGTACCTGTACTACCTGCAGAATGGGCGGGATATGTACGTGGACC
AGGAACTGGACATCAACCGGCTGTCCGACTACGATGTGGACCATATCGTGCCTCAGAGCTTTCTGAAGGA
CGACTCCATCGACAACAAGGTGCTGACCAGAAGCGACAAGAACCGGGGCAAGAGCGACAACGTGCCCTCC
GAAGAGGTCGTGAAGAAGATGAAGAACTACTGGCGGCAGCTGCTGAACGCCAAGCTGATTACCCAGAGAA
AGTTCGACAATCTGACCAAGGCCGAGAGAGGCGGCCTGAGCGAACTGGATAAGGCCGGCTTCATCAAGAG
ACAGCTGGTGGAAACCCGGCAGATCACAAAGCACGTGGCACAGATCCTGGACTCCCGGATGAACACTAAG
TACGACGAGAATGACAAGCTGATCCGGGAAGTGAAAGTGATCACCCTGAAGTCCAAGCTGGTGTCCGATT
TCCGGAAGGATTTCCAGTTTTACAAAGTGCGCGAGATCAACAACTACCACCACGCCCACGACGCCTACCT
GAACGCCGTCGTGGGAACCGCCCTGATCAAAAAGTACCCTAAGCTGGAAAGCGAGTTCGTGTACGGCGAC
TACAAGGTGTACGACGTGCGGAAGATGATCGCCAAGAGCGAGCAGGAAATCGGCAAGGCTACCGCCAAGT
ACTTCTTCTACAGCAACATCATGAACTTTTTCAAGACCGAGATTACCCTGGCCAACGGCGAGATCCGGAA
GCGGCCTCTGATCGAGACAAACGGCGAAACCGGGGAGATCGTGTGGGATAAGGGCCGGGATTTTGCCACC
GTGCGGAAAGTGCTGAGCATGCCCCAAGTGAATATCGTGAAAAAGACCGAGGTGCAGACAGGCGGCTTCA
GCAAAGAGTCTATCCTGCCCAAGAGGAACAGCGATAAGCTGATCGCCAGAAAGAAGGACTGGGACCCTAA
GAAGTACGGCGGCTTCGACAGCCCCACCGTGGCCTATTCTGTGCTGGTGGTGGCCAAAGTGGAAAAGGGC
AAGTCCAAGAAACTGAAGAGTGTGAAAGAGCTGCTGGGGATCACCATCATGGAAAGAAGCAGCTTCGAGA
AGAATCCCATCGACTTTCTGGAAGCCAAGGGCTACAAAGAAGTGAAAAAGGACCTGATCATCAAGCTGCC
TAAGTACTCCCTGTTCGAGCTGGAAAACGGCCGGAAGAGAATGCTGGCCTCTGCCGGCGAACTGCAGAAG
GGAAACGAACTGGCCCTGCCCTCCAAATATGTGAACTTCCTGTACCTGGCCAGCCACTATGAGAAGCTGA
AGGGCTCCCCCGAGGATAATGAGCAGAAACAGCTGTTTGTGGAACAGCACAAGCACTACCTGGACGAGAT
CATCGAGCAGATCAGCGAGTTCTCCAAGAGAGTGATCCTGGCCGACGCTAATCTGGACAAAGTGCTGTCC
GCCTACAACAAGCACCGGGATAAGCCCATCAGAGAGCAGGCCGAGAATATCATCCACCTGTTTACCCTGA
CCAATCTGGGAGCCCCTGCCGCCTTCAAGTACTTTGACACCACCATCGACCGGAAGAGGTACACCAGCAC
CAAAGAGGTGCTGGACGCCACCCTGATCCACCAGAGCATCACCGGCCTGTACGAGACACGGATCGACCTG
TCTCAGCTGGGAGGCGACAAAAGGCCGGCGGCCACGAAAAAGGCCGGCCAGGCAAAAAAGAAAAAGCTTG
AGGGCAGAGGAAGTCTGCTAACATGCGGTGACGTGGAGGAGAATCCCGGCCCTGCTAGCATGGTGAGCAA
GGGCGAGGAGGATAACATGGCCATCATCAAGGAGTTCATGCGCTTCAAGGTGCACATGGAGGGCTCCGTG
AACGGCCACGAGTTCGAGATCGAGGGCGAGGGCGAGGGCCGCCCCTACGAGGGCACCCAGACCGCCAAGC
TGAAGGTGACCAAGGGTGGCCCCCTGCCCTTCGCCTGGGACATCCTGTCCCCTCAGTTCATGTACGGCTC
CAAGGCCTACGTGAAGCACCCCGCCGACATCCCCGACTACTTGAAGCTGTCCTTCCCCGAGGGCTTCAAG
TGGGAGCGCGTGATGAACTTCGAGGACGGCGGCGTGGTGACCGTGACCCAGGACTCCTCCCTGCAGGACG
GCGAGTTCATCTACAAGGTGAAGCTGCGCGGCACCAACTTCCCCTCAGACGGCCCCGTAATGCAGAAGAA
AACCATGGGCTGGGAGGCCTCCTCCGAGCGGATGTACCCCGAGGACGGCGCCCTGAAGGGCGAGATCAAG
CAGAGGCTGAAGCTGAAGGACGGCGGCCACTACGACGCTGAGGTCAAGACCACCTACAAGGCCAAGAAGC
CCGTGCAGCTGCCCGGCGCCTACAACGTCAACATCAAGTTGGACATCACCTCCCACAACGAGGACTACAC
CATCGTGGAACAGTACGAACGCGCCGAGGGCCGCCACTCCACCGGCGGCATGGACGAGCTGTACAAGTAA
GAATTCCTAGAGCTCGCTGATCAGCCTCGACTGTGCCTTCTAGTTGCCAGCCATCTGTTGTTTGCCCCTC
CCCCGTGCCTTCCTTGACCCTGGAAGGTGCCACTCCCACTGTCCTTTCCTAATAAAATGAGGAAATTGCA
TCGCATTGTCTGAGTAGGTGTCATTCTATTCTGGGGGGTGGGGTGGGGCAGGACAGCAAGGGGGAGGATT
GGGAAGAGAATAGCAGGCATGCTGGGGAGCGGCCGCAGGAACCCCTAGTGATGGAGTTGGCCACTCCCTC
TCTGCGCGCTCGCTCGCTCACTGAGGCCGGGCGACCAAAGGTCGCCCGACGCCCGGGCTTTGCCCGGGCG
GCCTCAGTGAGCGAGCGAGCGCGCAGCTGCCTGCAGGGGCGCCTGATGCGGTATTTTCTCCTTACGCATC
TGTGCGGTATTTCACACCGCATA
[142 nt withheld, positions 6744-6885]
C
[141 nt withheld, positions 6887-7027]
CCTTTGACGTTGGAGTCCACGTTCTTT
[37 nt withheld, positions 7055-7091]
ACCCTATCTCGGGCTATTCTTTTGATTTATAAGGGATTTTGCCGATTTCGGCCTATTGGTTAAAAAATGA
GCTGATTTAACAAAAATTTAACGCGAATTTTAACAAAATATTAACGTTTACAATTTTATGGTGCACTCTC
AGTACAATCTGCTCTGATGCCGCATAGTTAAGCCAGCCCCGACACCCGCCAACACCCGCTGACGCGCCCT
GACGGGCTTGTCTGCTCCCGGCATCCGCTTACAGACAAGCTGTGACCGTCTCCGGGAGCTGCATGTGTCA
GAGGTTTTCACCGTCATCACCGAAACGCGCGAGACGAAAGGGCCTCGTGATACGCCTATTTTTATAGGTT
AATGTCATGATAATAATGGTTTCTTAGACGTCAGGTGGCACTTTTCGGGGAAATGTGCGCGGAACCCCTA
TTTGTTTATTTTTCTAAATACATTCAAATATGTATCCGCTCATGAGACAATAACCCTGATAAATGCTTCA
ATAATATTGAAAAAGGAAGAGTATGAGTATTCAACATTTCCGTGTCGCCCTTATTCCCTTTTTTGCGGCA
TTTTGCCTTCCTGTTTTTGCTCACCCAGAAACGCTGGTGAAAGTAAAAGATGCTGAAGATCAGTTGGGTG
CACGAGTGGGTTACATCGAACTGGATCTCAACAGCGGTAAGATCCTTGAGAGTTTTCGCCCCGAAGAACG
TTTTCCAATGATGAGCACTTTTAAAGTTCTGCTATGTGGCGCGGTATTATCCCGTATTGACGCCGGGCAA
GAGCAACTCGGTCGCCGCATACACTATTCTCAGAATGACTTGGTTGAGTACTCACCAGTCACAGAAAAGC
ATCTTACGGATGGCATGACAGTAAGAGAATTATGCAGTGCTGCCATAACCATGAGTGATAACACTGCGGC
CAACTTACTTCTGACAACGATCGGAGGACCGAAGGAGCTAACCGCTTTTTTGCACAACATGGGGGATCAT
GTAACTCGCCTTGATCGTTGGGAACCGGAGCTGAATGAAGCCATACCAAACGACGAGCGTGACACCACGA
TGCCTGTAGCAATGGCAACAACGTTGCGCAAACTATTAACTGGCGAACTACTTACTCTAGCTTCCCGGCA
ACAATTAATAGACTGGATGGAGGCGGATAAAGTTGCAGGACCACTTCTGCGCTCGGCCCTTCCGGCTGGC
TGGTTTATTGCTGATAAATCTGGAGCCGGTGAGCGTGGAAGCCGCGGTATCATTGCAGCACTGGGGCCAG
ATGGTAAGCCCTCCCGTATCGTAGTTATCTACACGACGGGGAGTCAGGCAACTATGGATGAACGAAATAG
ACAGATCGCTGAGATAGGTGCCTCACTGATTAAGCATTGGTAACTGTCAGACCAAGTTTACTCATATATA
CTTTAGATTGATTTAAAACTTCATTTTTAATTTAAAAGGATCTAGGTGAAGATCCTTTTTGATAATCTCA
TGACCAAAATCCCTTAACGTGAGTTTTCGTTCCACTGAGCGTCAGACCCCGTAGAAAAGATCAAAGGATC
TTCTTGAGATCCTTTTTTTCTGCGCGTAATCTGCTGCTTGCAAACAAAAAAACCACCGCTACCAGCGGTG
GTTTGTTTGCCGGATCAAGAGCTACCAACTCTTTTTCCGAAGGTAACTGGCTTCAGCAGAGCGCAGATAC
CAAATACTGTCCTTCTAGTGTAGCCGTAGTTAGGCCACCACTTCAAGAACTCTGTAGCACCGCCTACATA
CCTCGCTCTGCTAATCCTGTTACCAGTGGCTGCTGCCAGTGGCGATAAGTCGTGTCTTACCGGGTTGGAC
TCAAGACGATAGTTACCGGATAAGGCGCAGCGGTCGGGCTGAACGGGGGGTTCGTGCACACAGCCCAGCT
TGGAGCGAACGACCTACACCGAACTGAGATACCTACAGCGTGAGCTATGAGAAAGCGCCACGCTTCCCGA
AGGGAGAAAGGCGGACAGGTATCCGGTAAGCGGCAGGGTCGGAACAGGAGAGCGCACGAGGGAGCTTCCA
GGGGGAAACGCCTGGTATCTTTATAGTCCTGTCGGGTTTCGCCACCTCTGACTTGAGCGTCGATTTTTGT
GATGCTCGTCAGGGGGGCGGAGCCTATGGAAAAACGCCAGCAACGCGGCCTTTTTACGGTTCCTGGCCTT
TTGCTGGCCTTTTGCTCACATGT
Features (pLannotate 1.2.2; 19 found; start..end, strand, type, name):
      7..247     +  promoter       U6 promoter: RNA polymerase III promoter for human U6 snRNA
    275..350     +  misc_RNA       gRNA scaffold: guide RNA scaffold for the Streptococcus pyogenes CRISPR/Cas9 system
    357..400     +  misc_RNA       gRNA scaffold (fragment): guide RNA scaffold for the Streptococcus pyogenes CRISPR/Cas9 system
    447..732     +  enhancer       CMV enhancer: human cytomegalovirus immediate early enhancer; contains an 18-bp deletion relative to the standard CMV enhancer
    734..1011    +  promoter       chicken β-actin promoter: No description available
   1012..1240    +  intron         hybrid intron: hybrid between chicken β-actin (CBA) and minute virus of mice (MMV) introns (Gray et al., 2011)
   1378..2979    +  CDS            Cas9(N): N-terminal portion of Streptococcus pyogenes Cas9 (Zetsche et al., 2015)
   2980..5478    +  CDS            Cas9(C): C-terminal portion of Streptococcus pyogenes Cas9 (Zetsche et al., 2015)
   5479..5526    +  CDS            nucleoplasmin NLS: bipartite nuclear localization signal from nucleoplasmin
   5590..6297    +  CDS            mCherry: mCherry is a basic (constitutively fluorescent) red fluorescent protein published in 2004, derived from Discosoma sp.. It is reported to be a very rapidly-maturing monomer with low acid sensitivity.
   6331..6442    +  polyA_signal   bGH poly(A) signal: bovine growth hormone polyadenylation signal
   6547..6687    +  repeat_region  AAV2 ITR: inverted terminal repeat of adeno-associated virus serotype 2 inverted
   6692..6743    -  misc_feature   bom (fragment): basis of mobility region from pBR322
   6762..7142    +  rep_origin     M13 ori (sequence partly withheld): M13 bacteriophage origin of replication; arrow indicates direction of (+) strand synthesis
   7218..7267    -  misc_feature   bom (fragment): basis of mobility region from pBR322
   7369..7404    -  CDS            rop (fragment): Rop protein, which maintains plasmids at low copy number; rop
   7499..7603    +  promoter       AmpR promoter: bla
   7604..8464    +  CDS            AmpR: β-lactamase; bla; confers resistance to ampicillin, carbenicillin, and related antibiotics
   8635..9223    +  rep_origin     ori: high-copy-number ColE1/pMB1/pBR322/pUC origin of replication
