>Addgene plasmid #164256 | pU6-p53 gRNA-Cas9-T2A-mCherry | addgene full sequence | sequence record 329095 | Addgene Partial NGS Result
GAGGGCCTATTTCCCATGATTCCTTCATATTTGCATATACGATACAAGGCTGTTAGAGAGATAATTGGAA
TTAATTTGACTGTAAACACAAAGATATTAGTACAAAATACGTGACGTAGAAAGTAATAATTTCTTGGGTA
GTTTGCAGTTTTAAAATTATGTTTTAAAATGGACTATCATATGCTTACCGTAACTTGAAAGTATTTCGAT
TTCTTGGCTTTATATATCTTGTGGAAAGGACGAAACACCGGCAGCTACGGTTTCCGTCGTTTTAGAGCTA
GAAATAGCAAGTTAAAATAAGGCTAGTCCGTTATCAACTTGAAAAAGTGGCACCGAGTCGGTGCTTTTTT
GTTTTAGAGCTAGAAATAGCAAGTTAAAATAAGGCTAGTCCGTTTTTAGCGCGTGCGCCAATTCTGCAGA
CAAATGGCTCTAGAGGTACCCGTTACATAACTTACGGTAAATGGCCCGCCTGGCTGACCGCCCAACGACC
CCCGCCCATTGACGTCAATAGTAACGCCAATAGGGACTTTCCATTGACGTCAATGGGTGGAGTATTTACG
GTAAACTGCCCACTTGGCAGTACATCAAGTGTATCATATGCCAAGTACGCCCCCTATTGACGTCAATGAC
GGTAAATGGCCCGCCTGGCATTGTGCCCAGTACATGACCTTATGGGACTTTCCTACTTGGCAGTACATCT
ACGTATTAGTCATCGCTATTACCATGGTCGAGGTGAGCCCCACGTTCTGCTTCACTCTCCCCATCTCCCC
CCCCTCCCCACCCCCAATTTTGTATTTATTTATTTTTTAATTATTTTGTGCAGCGATGGGGGCGGGGGGG
GGGGGGGGGCGCGCGCCAGGCGGGGCGGGGCGGGGCGAGGGGCGGGGCGGGGCGAGGCGGAGAGGTGCGG
CGGCAGCCAATCAGAGCGGCGCGCTCCGAAAGTTTCCTTTTATGGCGAGGCGGCGGCGGCGGCGGCCCTA
TAAAAAGCGAAGCGCGCGGCGGGCGGGAGTCGCTGCGCGCTGCCTTCGCCCCGTGCCCCGCTCCGCCGCC
GCCTCGCGCCGCCCGCCCCGGCTCTGACTGACCGCGTTACTCCCACAGGTGAGCGGGCGGGACGGCCCTT
CTCCTCCGGGCTGTAATTAGCTGAGCAAGAGGTAAGGGTTTAAGGGATGGTTGGTTGGTGGGGTATTAAT
GTTTAATTACCTGGAGCACCTGCCTGAAATCACTTTTTTTCAGGTTGGACCGGTGCCACCATGGACTATA
AGGACCACGACGGAGACTACAAGGATCATGATATTGATTACAAAGACGATGACGATAAGATGGCCCCAAA
GAAGAAGCGGAAGGTCGGTATCCACGGAGTCCCAGCAGCCGACAAGAAGTACAGCATCGGCCTGGACATC
GGCACCAACTCTGTGGGCTGGGCCGTGATCACCGACGAGTACAAGGTGCCCAGCAAGAAATTCAAGGTGC
TGGGCAACACCGACCGGCACAGCATCAAGAAGAACCTGATCGGAGCCCTGCTGTTCGACAGCGGCGAAAC
AGCCGAGGCCACCCGGCTGAAGAGAACCGCCAGAAGAAGATACACCAGACGGAAGAACCGGATCTGCTAT
CTGCAAGAGATCTTCAGCAACGAGATGGCCAAGGTGGACGACAGCTTCTTCCACAGACTGGAAGAGTCCT
TCCTGGTGGAAGAGGATAAGAAGCACGAGCGGCACCCCATCTTCGGCAACATCGTGGACGAGGTGGCCTA
CCACGAGAAGTACCCCACCATCTACCACCTGAGAAAGAAACTGGTGGACAGCACCGACAAGGCCGACCTG
CGGCTGATCTATCTGGCCCTGGCCCACATGATCAAGTTCCGGGGCCACTTCCTGATCGAGGGCGACCTGA
ACCCCGACAACAGCGACGTGGACAAGCTGTTCATCCAGCTGGTGCAGACCTACAACCAGCTGTTCGAGGA
AAACCCCATCAACGCCAGCGGCGTGGACGCCAAGGCCATCCTGTCTGCCAGACTGAGCAAGAGCAGACGG
CTGGAAAATCTGATCGCCCAGCTGCCCGGCGAGAAGAAGAATGGCCTGTTCGGAAACCTGATTGCCCTGA
GCCTGGGCCTGACCCCCAACTTCAAGAGCAACTTCGACCTGGCCGAGGATGCCAAACTGCAGCTGAGCAA
GGACACCTACGACGACGACCTGGACAACCTGCTGGCCCAGATCGGCGACCAGTACGCCGACCTGTTTCTG
GCCGCCAAGAACCTGTCCGACGCCATCCTGCTGAGCGACATCCTGAGAGTGAACACCGAGATCACCAAGG
CCCCCCTGAGCGCCTCTATGATCAAGAGATACGACGAGCACCACCAGGACCTGACCCTGCTGAAAGCTCT
CGTGCGGCAGCAGCTGCCTGAGAAGTACAAAGAGATTTTCTTCGACCAGAGCAAGAACGGCTACGCCGGC
TACATTGACGGCGGAGCCAGCCAGGAAGAGTTCTACAAGTTCATCAAGCCCATCCTGGAAAAGATGGACG
GCACCGAGGAACTGCTCGTGAAGCTGAACAGAGAGGACCTGCTGCGGAAGCAGCGGACCTTCGACAACGG
CAGCATCCCCCACCAGATCCACCTGGGAGAGCTGCACGCCATTCTGCGGCGGCAGGAAGATTTTTACCCA
TTCCTGAAGGACAACCGGGAAAAGATCGAGAAGATCCTGACCTTCCGCATCCCCTACTACGTGGGCCCTC
TGGCCAGGGGAAACAGCAGATTCGCCTGGATGACCAGAAAGAGCGAGGAAACCATCACCCCCTGGAACTT
CGAGGAAGTGGTGGACAAGGGCGCTTCCGCCCAGAGCTTCATCGAGCGGATGACCAACTTCGATAAGAAC
CTGCCCAACGAGAAGGTGCTGCCCAAGCACAGCCTGCTGTACGAGTACTTCACCGTGTATAACGAGCTGA
CCAAAGTGAAATACGTGACCGAGGGAATGAGAAAGCCCGCCTTCCTGAGCGGCGAGCAGAAAAAGGCCAT
CGTGGACCTGCTGTTCAAGACCAACCGGAAAGTGACCGTGAAGCAGCTGAAAGAGGACTACTTCAAGAAA
ATCGAGTGCTTCGACTCCGTGGAAATCTCCGGCGTGGAAGATCGGTTCAACGCCTCCCTGGGCACATACC
ACGATCTGCTGAAAATTATCAAGGACAAGGACTTCCTGGACAATGAGGAAAACGAGGACATTCTGGAAGA
TATCGTGCTGACCCTGACACTGTTTGAGGACAGAGAGATGATCGAGGAACGGCTGAAAACCTATGCCCAC
CTGTTCGACGACAAAGTGATGAAGCAGCTGAAGCGGCGGAGATACACCGGCTGGGGCAGGCTGAGCCGGA
AGCTGATCAACGGCATCCGGGACAAGCAGTCCGGCAAGACAATCCTGGATTTCCTGAAGTCCGACGGCTT
CGCCAACAGAAACTTCATGCAGCTGATCCACGACGACAGCCTGACCTTTAAAGAGGACATCCAGAAAGCC
CAGGTGTCCGGCCAGGGCGATAGCCTGCACGAGCACATTGCCAATCTGGCCGGCAGCCCCGCCATTAAGA
AGGGCATCCTGCAGACAGTGAAGGTGGTGGACGAGCTCGTGAAAGTGATGGGCCGGCACAAGCCCGAGAA
CATCGTGATCGAAATGGCCAGAGAGAACCAGACCACCCAGAAGGGACAGAAGAACAGCCGCGAGAGAATG
AAGCGGATCGAAGAGGGCATCAAAGAGCTGGGCAGCCAGATCCTGAAAGAACACCCCGTGGAAAACACCC
AGCTGCAGAACGAGAAGCTGTACCTGTACTACCTGCAGAATGGGCGGGATATGTACGTGGACCAGGAACT
GGACATCAACCGGCTGTCCGACTACGATGTGGACCATATCGTGCCTCAGAGCTTTCTGAAGGACGACTCC
ATCGACAACAAGGTGCTGACCAGAAGCGACAAGAACCGGGGCAAGAGCGACAACGTGCCCTCCGAAGAGG
TCGTGAAGAAGATGAAGAACTACTGGCGGCAGCTGCTGAACGCCAAGCTGATTACCCAGAGAAAGTTCGA
CAATCTGACCAAGGCCGAGAGAGGCGGCCTGAGCGAACTGGATAAGGCCGGCTTCATCAAGAGACAGCTG
GTGGAAACCCGGCAGATCACAAAGCACGTGGCACAGATCCTGGACTCCCGGATGAACACTAAGTACGACG
AGAATGACAAGCTGATCCGGGAAGTGAAAGTGATCACCCTGAAGTCCAAGCTGGTGTCCGATTTCCGGAA
GGATTTCCAGTTTTACAAAGTGCGCGAGATCAACAACTACCACCACGCCCACGACGCCTACCTGAACGCC
GTCGTGGGAACCGCCCTGATCAAAAAGTACCCTAAGCTGGAAAGCGAGTTCGTGTACGGCGACTACAAGG
TGTACGACGTGCGGAAGATGATCGCCAAGAGCGAGCAGGAAATCGGCAAGGCTACCGCCAAGTACTTCTT
CTACAGCAACATCATGAACTTTTTCAAGACCGAGATTACCCTGGCCAACGGCGAGATCCGGAAGCGGCCT
CTGATCGAGACAAACGGCGAAACCGGGGAGATCGTGTGGGATAAGGGCCGGGATTTTGCCACCGTGCGGA
AAGTGCTGAGCATGCCCCAAGTGAATATCGTGAAAAAGACCGAGGTGCAGACAGGCGGCTTCAGCAAAGA
GTCTATCCTGCCCAAGAGGAACAGCGATAAGCTGATCGCCAGAAAGAAGGACTGGGACCCTAAGAAGTAC
GGCGGCTTCGACAGCCCCACCGTGGCCTATTCTGTGCTGGTGGTGGCCAAAGTGGAAAAGGGCAAGTCCA
AGAAACTGAAGAGTGTGAAAGAGCTGCTGGGGATCACCATCATGGAAAGAAGCAGCTTCGAGAAGAATCC
CATCGACTTTCTGGAAGCCAAGGGCTACAAAGAAGTGAAAAAGGACCTGATCATCAAGCTGCCTAAGTAC
TCCCTGTTCGAGCTGGAAAACGGCCGGAAGAGAATGCTGGCCTCTGCCGGCGAACTGCAGAAGGGAAACG
AACTGGCCCTGCCCTCCAAATATGTGAACTTCCTGTACCTGGCCAGCCACTATGAGAAGCTGAAGGGCTC
CCCCGAGGATAATGAGCAGAAACAGCTGTTTGTGGAACAGCACAAGCACTACCTGGACGAGATCATCGAG
CAGATCAGCGAGTTCTCCAAGAGAGTGATCCTGGCCGACGCTAATCTGGACAAAGTGCTGTCCGCCTACA
ACAAGCACCGGGATAAGCCCATCAGAGAGCAGGCCGAGAATATCATCCACCTGTTTACCCTGACCAATCT
GGGAGCCCCTGCCGCCTTCAAGTACTTTGACACCACCATCGACCGGAAGAGGTACACCAGCACCAAAGAG
GTGCTGGACGCCACCCTGATCCACCAGAGCATCACCGGCCTGTACGAGACACGGATCGACCTGTCTCAGC
TGGGAGGCGACAAAAGGCCGGCGGCCACGAAAAAGGCCGGCCAGGCAAAAAAGAAAAAGCTTGAGGGCAG
AGGAAGTCTGCTAACATGCGGTGACGTGGAGGAGAATCCCGGCCCTGCTAGCATGGTGAGCAAGGGCGAG
GAGGATAACATGGCCATCATCAAGGAGTTCATGCGCTTCAAGGTGCACATGGAGGGCTCCGTGAACGGCC
ACGAGTTCGAGATCGAGGGCGAGGGCGAGGGCCGCCCCTACGAGGGCACCCAGACCGCCAAGCTGAAGGT
GACCAAGGGTGGCCCCCTGCCCTTCGCCTGGGACATCCTGTCCCCTCAGTTCATGTACGGCTCCAAGGCC
TACGTGAAGCACCCCGCCGACATCCCCGACTACTTGAAGCTGTCCTTCCCCGAGGGCTTCAAGTGGGAGC
GCGTGATGAACTTCGAGGACGGCGGCGTGGTGACCGTGACCCAGGACTCCTCCCTGCAGGACGGCGAGTT
CATCTACAAGGTGAAGCTGCGCGGCACCAACTTCCCCTCAGACGGCCCCGTAATGCAGAAGAAAACCATG
GGCTGGGAGGCCTCCTCCGAGCGGATGTACCCCGAGGACGGCGCCCTGAAGGGCGAGATCAAGCAGAGGC
TGAAGCTGAAGGACGGCGGCCACTACGACGCTGAGGTCAAGACCACCTACAAGGCCAAGAAGCCCGTGCA
GCTGCCCGGCGCCTACAACGTCAACATCAAGTTGGACATCACCTCCCACAACGAGGACTACACCATCGTG
GAACAGTACGAACGCGCCGAGGGCCGCCACTCCACCGGCGGCATGGACGAGCTGTACAAGTAAGAATTCC
TAGAGCTCGCTGATCAGCCTCGACTGTGCCTTCTAGTTGCCAGCCATCTGTTGTTTGCCCCTCCCCCGTG
CCTTCCTTGACCCTGGAAGGTGCCACTCCCACTGTCCTTTCCTAATAAAATGAGGAAATTGCATCGCATT
GTCTGAGTAGGTGTCATTCTATTCTGGGGGGTGGGGTGGGGCAGGACAGCAAGGGGGAGGATTGGGAAGA
GAATAGCAGGCATGCTGGGGAGCGGCCGCAGGAACCCCTAGTGATGGAGTTGGCCACTCCCTCTCTGCGC
GCTCGCTCGCTCACTGAGGCCGGGCGACCAAAGGTCGCCCGACGCCCGGGCTTTGCCCGGGCGGCCTCAG
TGAGCGAGCGAGCGCGCAGCTGCCTGCAGGGGCGCCTGATGCGGTATTTTCTCCTTACGCATCTGTGCGG
TATTTCACACCGCATA
[95 nt withheld, positions 6737-6831]
T
[46 nt withheld, positions 6833-6878]
C
[141 nt withheld, positions 6880-7020]
CCTTTGACGTTGGAGTCCACGTTCTTT
[37 nt withheld, positions 7048-7084]
ACTCTATCTCGGGCTATTCTTTTGATTTATAAGGGATTTTGCCGATTTCGGTCTATTGGTTAAAAAATGA
GCTGATTTAACAAAAATTTAACGCGAATTTTAACAAAATATTAACGTTTACAATTTTATGGTGCACTCTC
AGTACAATCTGCTCTGATGCCGCATAGTTAAGCCAGCCCCGACACCCGCCAACACCCGCTGACGCGCCCT
GACGGGCTTGTCTGCTCCCGGCATCCGCTTACAGACAAGCTGTGACCGTCTCCGGGAGCTGCATGTGTCA
GAGGTTTTCACCGTCATCACCGAAACGCGCGAGACGAAAGGGCCTCGTGATACGCCTATTTTTATAGGTT
AATGTCATGATAATAATGGTTTCTTAGACGTCAGGTGGCACTTTTCGGGGAAATGTGCGCGGAACCCCTA
TTTGTTTATTTTTCTAAATACATTCAAATATGTATCCGCTCATGAGACAATAACCCTGATAAATGCTTCA
ATAATATTGAAAAAGGAAGAGTATGAGTATTCAACATTTCCGTGTCGCCCTTATTCCCTTTTTTGCGGCA
TTTTGCCTTCCTGTTTTTGCTCACCCAGAAACGCTGGTGAAAGTAAAAGATGCTGAAGATCAGTTGGGTG
CACGAGTGGGTTACATCGAACTGGATCTCAACAGCGGTAAGATCCTTGAGAGTTTTCGCCCCGAAGAACG
TTTTCCAATGATGAGCACTTTTAAAGTTCTGCTATGTGGCGCGGTATTATCCCGTATTGACGCCGGGCAA
GAGCAACTCGGTCGCCGCATACACTATTCTCAGAATGACTTGGTTGAGTACTCACCAGTCACAGAAAAGC
ATCTTACGGATGGCATGACAGTAAGAGAATTATGCAGTGCTGCCATAACCATGAGTGATAACACTGCGGC
CAACTTACTTCTGACAACGATCGGAGGACCGAAGGAGCTAACCGCTTTTTTGCACAACATGGGGGATCAT
GTAACTCGCCTTGATCGTTGGGAACCGGAGCTGAATGAAGCCATACCAAACGACGAGCGTGACACCACGA
TGCCTGTAGCAATGGCAACAACGTTGCGCAAACTATTAACTGGCGAACTACTTACTCTAGCTTCCCGGCA
ACAATTAATAGACTGGATGGAGGCGGATAAAGTTGCAGGACCACTTCTGCGCTCGGCCCTTCCGGCTGGC
TGGTTTATTGCTGATAAATCTGGAGCCGGTGAGCGTGGAAGCCGCGGTATCATTGCAGCACTGGGGCCAG
ATGGTAAGCCCTCCCGTATCGTAGTTATCTACACGACGGGGAGTCAGGCAACTATGGATGAACGAAATAG
ACAGATCGCTGAGATAGGTGCCTCACTGATTAAGCATTGGTAACTGTCAGACCAAGTTTACTCATATATA
CTTTAGATTGATTTAAAACTTCATTTTTAATTTAAAAGGATCTAGGTGAAGATCCTTTTTGATAATCTCA
TGACCAAAATCCCTTAACGTGAGTTTTCGTTCCACTGAGCGTCAGACCCCGTAGAAAAGATCAAAGGATC
TTCTTGAGATCCTTTTTTTCTGCGCGTAATCTGCTGCTTGCAAACAAAAAAACCACCGCTACCAGCGGTG
GTTTGTTTGCCGGATCAAGAGCTACCAACTCTTTTTCCGAAGGTAACTGGCTTCAGCAGAGCGCAGATAC
CAAATACTGTTCTTCTAGTGTAGCCGTAGTTAGGCCACCACTTCAAGAACTCTGTAGCACCGCCTACATA
CCTCGCTCTGCTAATCCTGTTACCAGTGGCTGCTGCCAGTGGCGATAAGTCGTGTCTTACCGGGTTGGAC
TCAAGACGATAGTTACCGGATAAGGCGCAGCGGTCGGGCTGAACGGGGGGTTCGTGCACACAGCCCAGCT
TGGAGCGAACGACCTACACCGAACTGAGATACCTACAGCGTGAGCTATGAGAAAGCGCCACGCTTCCCGA
AGGGAGAAAGGCGGACAGGTATCCGGTAAGCGGCAGGGTCGGAACAGGAGAGCGCACGAGGGAGCTTCCA
GGGGGAAACGCCTGGTATCTTTATAGTCCTGTCGGGTTTCGCCACCTCTGACTTGAGCGTCGATTTTTGT
GATGCTCGTCAGGGGGGCGGAGCCTATGGAAAAACGCCAGCAACGCGGCCTTTTTACGGTTCCTGGCCTT
TTGCTGGCCTTTTGCTCACATGT
Features (pLannotate 1.2.2; 19 found; start..end, strand, type, name):
      1..241     +  promoter       U6 promoter: RNA polymerase III promoter for human U6 snRNA
    269..344     +  misc_RNA       gRNA scaffold: guide RNA scaffold for the Streptococcus pyogenes CRISPR/Cas9 system
    351..394     +  misc_RNA       gRNA scaffold (fragment): guide RNA scaffold for the Streptococcus pyogenes CRISPR/Cas9 system
    441..726     +  enhancer       CMV enhancer: human cytomegalovirus immediate early enhancer; contains an 18-bp deletion relative to the standard CMV enhancer
    728..1005    +  promoter       chicken β-actin promoter: No description available
   1006..1233    +  intron         hybrid intron: hybrid between chicken β-actin (CBA) and minute virus of mice (MMV) introns (Gray et al., 2011)
   1371..2972    +  CDS            Cas9(N): N-terminal portion of Streptococcus pyogenes Cas9 (Zetsche et al., 2015)
   2973..5471    +  CDS            Cas9(C): C-terminal portion of Streptococcus pyogenes Cas9 (Zetsche et al., 2015)
   5472..5519    +  CDS            nucleoplasmin NLS: bipartite nuclear localization signal from nucleoplasmin
   5583..6290    +  CDS            mCherry: mCherry is a basic (constitutively fluorescent) red fluorescent protein published in 2004, derived from Discosoma sp.. It is reported to be a very rapidly-maturing monomer with low acid sensitivity.
   6324..6435    +  polyA_signal   bGH poly(A) signal: bovine growth hormone polyadenylation signal
   6540..6680    +  repeat_region  AAV2 ITR: inverted terminal repeat of adeno-associated virus serotype 2 inverted
   6685..6736    -  misc_feature   bom (fragment): basis of mobility region from pBR322
   6755..7210    +  rep_origin     f1 ori (sequence partly withheld): f1 bacteriophage origin of replication; arrow indicates direction of (+) strand synthesis
   7211..7260    -  misc_feature   bom (fragment): basis of mobility region from pBR322
   7362..7397    -  CDS            rop (fragment): Rop protein, which maintains plasmids at low copy number; rop
   7492..7596    +  promoter       AmpR promoter: bla
   7597..8457    +  CDS            AmpR: β-lactamase; bla; confers resistance to ampicillin, carbenicillin, and related antibiotics
   8628..9216    +  rep_origin     ori: high-copy-number ColE1/pMB1/pBR322/pUC origin of replication
