[The description below was written by a language model from this plasmid's Addgene catalogue record and pLannotate feature annotations shown in this document.]
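Description:
pU6-p53 gRNA-Cas9-T2A-mCherry is an all-in-one mammalian CRISPR/Cas9 expression plasmid of about 9.3 kb, built on the pU6 Cas9-T2A-mCherry backbone. It is propagated in E. coli as a high-copy plasmid through a ColE1/pUC-type origin and selected with ampicillin via the β-lactamase gene. A filamentous phage origin (annotated as f1 in one sequence record and M13 in the other) is also present. So is a single AAV2 inverted terminal repeat downstream of the expression cassette. With only one ITR annotated, the record gives no indication that the plasmid is meant for AAV packaging, and it is catalogued simply as a mammalian expression vector.

The plasmid carries two expression units. A human U6 RNA polymerase III promoter drives a 19-nt spacer targeting p53, cloned into BbsI sites that were destroyed in the process, and fused to the Streptococcus pyogenes guide RNA scaffold. The record does not state the species of the p53 target. Downstream, a hybrid promoter made of the CMV enhancer, the chicken β-actin promoter and a hybrid intron drives S. pyogenes Cas9. The annotation software splits Cas9 into contiguous N- and C-terminal portions, which together make up one continuous coding sequence. It is followed by a nucleoplasmin nuclear localization signal, then mCherry and a bovine growth hormone polyadenylation signal. The T2A peptide named in the construct title is not annotated, but it would fall in the short gap between the NLS and mCherry. It allows the nuclease and the red fluorescent protein to be produced as separate proteins from one transcript.

The construct is intended for p53 disruption in mammalian cells, and mCherry fluorescence can identify or sort the cells that express Cas9. The two sequence records, a depositor sequence and a slightly shorter partial sequencing result, show essentially the same feature layout.
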