Addgene plasmid #164256: pU6-p53 gRNA-Cas9-T2A-mCherry
Purpose: Transcription of p53 guide RNA and Cas9 expression for CRISPR/Cas9 in mammalian cells
Depositing lab: John Maciejowski. Publication: ER-directed TREX1 limits cGAS activation at micronuclei. Mohr L, Toufektchan E, von Morgen P, Chu K, Kapoor A, Maciejowski J. Mol Cell. 2021 Jan 12. pii: S1097-2765(20)30958-8. doi: 10.1016/j.molcel.2020.12.037. PubMed 33476576.
Backbone
  Vector backbone: pU6 Cas9-T2A-mCherry
  Backbone size w/o insert (bp): 9265
  Total vector size (bp): 9284
  Vector type: Mammalian Expression, CRISPR
Growth in bacteria
  Bacterial resistance: Ampicillin, 100 μg/mL
  Growth temperature: 37°C
  Growth strain: DH5alpha
  Copy number: High Copy
Gene/Insert
  Gene/Insert name: sg p53
  Insert size (bp): 19
  Promoter: U6
  Cloning method: Restriction Enzyme; 5′ cloning site Bbs1 (destroyed during cloning); 3′ cloning site Bbs1 (destroyed during cloning)
  Sequencing primers: 5′ GAC TAT CAT ATG CTT ACC GT
Terms and licenses: Academic/Nonprofit Terms; Industry Terms: Not Available to Industry
How to cite: pU6-p53 gRNA-Cas9-T2A-mCherry was a gift from John Maciejowski (Addgene plasmid # 164256 ; http://n2t.net/addgene:164256 ; RRID:Addgene_164256)
